>Addgene plasmid #165409 | pSB3K3-IC25 | addgene full sequence | sequence record 330495 | Addgene NGS Result
GAATTCGCGGCCGCTTCTAGAGACATTGATTATTTGCACGGCGTCACACTTTGCTATGCCATAGCAAGAT
AGTCCATAAGATTAGCGGATCCTACCTGACGCTTTTTATCGCAACTCTCTACTGTTTCTCCATTCCCTAT
CAGTGATAGATACTAGAGAAAGAGGAGAAATACTAGATGACTATAATGATAAAAAAATCGGATTTTTTGG
CAATTCCATCGGAGGAGTATAAAGGTATTCTAAGTCTTCGTTATCAAGTGTTTAAGCAAAGACTTGAGTG
GGACTTAGTTGTAGAAAATAACCTTGAATCAGATGAGTATGATAACTCAAATGCAGAATATATTTATGCT
TGTGATGATACTGAAAATGTAAGTGGATGCTGGCGTTTATTACCTACAACAGGTGATTATATGCTGAAAA
GTGTTTTTCCTGAATTGCTTGGTCAACAGAGTGCTCCCAAAGATCCTAATATAGTCGAATTAAGTCGTTT
TGCTGTAGGTAAAAATAGCTCAAAGATAAATAACTCTGCTAGTGAAATTACAATGAAACTATTTGAAGCT
ATATATAAACACGCTGTTAGTCAAGGTATTACAGAATATGTAACAGTAACATCAACAGCAATAGAGCGAT
TTTTAAAGCGTATTAAAGTTCCTTGTCATCGTATTGGAGACAAAGAAATTCATGTATTAGGTGATACTAA
ATCGGTTGTATTGTCTATGCCTATTAATGAACAGTTTAAAAAAGCAGTCTTAAATGCTGCAAACGACGAA
AACTACGCTTTAGTAGCTTAATAACTCTGATAGTGCTAGTGTAGATCTCTACTAGAGCCAGGCATCAAAT
AAAACGAAAGGCTCAGTCGAAAGACTGGGCCTTTCGTTTTATCTGTTGTTTGTCGGTGAACGCTCTCTAC
TAGAGTCACACTGGCTCACCTTCGGGTGGGCCTTTCTGCGTTTATATACTAGAGACATTGATTATTTGCA
CGGCGTCACACTTTGCTATGCCATAGCAAGATAGTCCATAAGATTAGCGGATCCTACCTGACGCTTTTTA
TCGCAACTCTCTACTGTTTCTCCATACCGTTTTTTTGGGCTAGCTACTAGAGAAAGAGGAGAAATACTAG
ATGCGTAAAGGAGAAGAACTTTTCACTGGAGTTGTCCCAATTCTTGTTGAATTAGATGGTGATGTTAATG
GGCACAAATTTTCTGTCAGTGGAGAGGGTGAAGGTGATGCAACATACGGAAAACTTACCCTTAAATTTAT
TTGCACTACTGGAAAACTACCTGTTCCATGGCCAACACTTGTCACTACTTTCGGTTATGGTGTTCAATGC
TTTGCGAGATACCCAGATCATATGAAACAGCATGACTTTTTCAAGAGTGCCATGCCCGAAGGTTATGTAC
AGGAAAGAACTATATTTTTCAAAGATGACGGGAACTACAAGACACGTGCTGAAGTCAAGTTTGAAGGTGG
TACCCTTGTTAATAGAATCGAGTTAAAAGGTATTGATTTTAAAGAAGATGGAAACATTCTTGGACACAAA
TTGGAATACAACTATAACTCACACAATGTATACATCATGGCAGACAAACAAAAGAATGGAATCAAAGTTA
ACTTCAAAATTAGACACAACATTGAAGATGGAAGCGTTCAACTAGCAGACCATTATCAACAAAATACTCC
AATTGGCGATGGCCCTGTCCTTTTACCAGACAACCATTACCTGTCCACACAATCTGCCCTTTCGAAAGAT
CCCAACGAAAAGAGAGACCACATGGTCCTTCTTGAGTTTGTAACAGCTGCTGGGATTACACATGGCATGG
ATGAACTATACAAAAGGCCTGCTGCAAACGACGAAAACTACGCTTTAGTAGCTTAATAATACTAGAGCCA
GGCATCAAATAAAACGAAAGGCTCAGTCGAAAGACTGGGCCTTTCGTTTTATCTGTTGTTTGTCGGTGAA
CGCTCTCTACTAGAGTCACACTGGCTCACCTTCGGGTGGGCCTTTCTGCGTTTATATACTAGAGACATTG
ATTATTTGCACGGCGTCACACTTTGCTATGCCATAGCAAGATAGTCCATAAGATTAGCGGATCCTACCTG
ACGCTTTTTATCGCAACTCTCTACTGTTTCTCCATACCGTTTTTTTGGGCTAGCTACTAGAGAAAGAGGA
GAAATACTAGATGGCTGAAGCGCAAAATGATCCCCTGCTGCCGGGATACTCGTTTAACGCCCATCTGGTG
GCGGGTTTAACGCCGATTGAGGCCAATGGTTATCTCGATTTTTTTATCGACCGACCGCTGGGAATGAAAG
GTTATATTCTCAATCTCACCATTCGCGGTCAGGGGGTGGTGAAAAATCAGGGACGAGAATTTGTCTGCCG
ACCGGGTGATATTTTGCTGTTCCCGCCAGGAGAGATTCATCACTACGGTCGTCATCCGGAGGCTCGCGAA
TGGTATCACCAGTGGGTTTACTTTCGTCCGCGCGCCTACTGGCATGAATGGCTTAACTGGCCGTCAATAT
TTGCCAATACGGGTTTCTTTCGCCCGGATGAAGCGCACCAGCCGCATTTCAGCGACCTGTTTGGGCAAAT
CATTAACGCCGGGCAAGGGGAAGGGCGCTATTCGGAGCTGCTGGCGATAAATCTGCTTGAGCAATTGTTA
CTGCGGCGCATGGAAGCGATTAACGAGTCGCTCCATCCACCGATGGATAATCGGGTACGCGAGGCTTGTC
AGTACATCAGCGATCACCTGGCAGACAGCAATTTTGATATCGCCAGCGTCGCACAGCATGTTTGCCTGTC
GCCGTCGCGTCTGTCACATCTTTTCCGCCAGCAGTTAGGGATTAGCGTCTTAAGCTGGCGCGAGGACCAA
CGCATCAGCCAGGCGAAGCTGCTTTTGAGCACTACCCGGATGCCTATCGCCACCGTCGGTCGCAATGTTG
GTTTTGACGATCAACTCTATTTCTCGCGAGTATTTAAAAAATGCACCGGGGCCAGCCCGAGCGAGTTCCG
TGCCGGTTGTGAAGAAAAAGTGAATGATGTAGCCGTCAAGTTGTCATAATAAACTACTAGAGCCAGGCAT
CAAATAAAACGAAAGGCTCAGTCGAAAGACTGGGCCTTTCGTTTTATCTGTTGTTTGTCGGTGAACGCTC
TCTACTAGAGTCACACTGGCTCACCTTCGGGTGGGCCTTTCTGCGTTTATATACTAGAGACCTGTAGGAT
CGTACAGGGTTACGCAAGAAAATGGTTTGTTATAGTCGAATAAATACTAGAGAAAGAGGAGAAATACTAG
ATGAAAAACATAAATGCCGACGACACATACAGAATAATTAATAAAATTAAAGCTTGTAGAAGCAATAATG
ATATTAATCAATGCTTATCTGATATGACTAAAATGGTACATTGTGAATATTATTTACTCGCGATCATTTA
TCCTCATTCTATGGTTAAATCTGATATTTCAATCCTAGATAATTACCCTAAAAAATGGAGGCAATATTAT
GATGACGCTAATTTAATAAAATATGATCCTATAGTAGATTATTCTAACTCCAATCATTCACCAATTAATT
GGAATATATTTGAAAACAATGCTGTAAATAAAAAATCTCCAAATGTAATTAAAGAAGCGAAAACAGCAGG
TCTTATCACTGGGTTTAGTTTCCCTATTCATACGGCTAACAATGGCTTCGGAATACTTAGTTTTGCACAT
TCAGAAAAAGACAACTATATAGATAGTTTATTTTTACATGCGTGTATGAACATACCATTAATTGTTCCTT
CTCTAGTTGATAATTATCGAAAAATAAATATAGCAAATAATAAATCAAACAACGATTTAACCAAAAGAGA
AAAAGAATGTTTAGCGTGGGCATGCGAAGGAAAAAGCTCTTGGGATATTTCAAAAATATTAGGTTGCAGT
GAGCGTACTGTCACTTTCCATTTAACCAATGCGCAAATGAAACTCAATACAACAAACCGCTGCCAAAGTA
TTTCTAAAGCAATTTTAACAGGAGCAATTGATTGCCCATACTTTAAAAATTAATAAACTACTAGAGCCAG
GCATCAAATAAAACGAAAGGCTCAGTCGAAAGACTGGGCCTTTCGTTTTATCTGTTGTTTGTCGGTGAAC
GCTCTCTACTAGAGTCACACTGGCTCACCTTCGGGTGGGCCTTTCTGCGTTTATATACTAGAGACCTGTA
GGATCGTACAGGGTTACGCAAGAAAATGGTTTGTTATAGTCGAATAAATACTAGAGAAAGAGGAGAAATA
CTAGATGGCTTCCTCCGAAGACGTTATCAAAGAGTTCATGCGTTTCAAAGTTCGTATGGAAGGTTCCGTT
AACGGTCACGAGTTCGAAATCGAAGGTGAAGGTGAAGGTCGTCCGTACGAAGGTACCCAGACCGCTAAAC
TGAAAGTTACCAAAGGTGGTCCGCTGCCGTTCGCTTGGGACATCCTGTCCCCGCAGTTCCAGTACGGTTC
CAAAGCTTACGTTAAACACCCGGCTGACATCCCGGACTACCTGAAACTGTCCTTCCCGGAAGGTTTCAAA
TGGGAACGTGTTATGAACTTCGAAGACGGTGGTGTTGTTACCGTTACCCAGGACTCCTCCCTGCAAGACG
GTGAGTTCATCTACAAAGTTAAACTGCGTGGTACCAACTTCCCGTCCGACGGTCCGGTTATGCAGAAAAA
AACCATGGGTTGGGAAGCTTCCACCGAACGTATGTACCCGGAAGACGGTGCTCTGAAAGGTGAAATCAAA
ATGCGTCTGAAACTGAAAGACGGTGGTCACTACGACGCTGAAGTTAAAACCACCTACATGGCTAAAAAAC
CGGTTCAGCTGCCGGGTGCTTACAAAACCGACATCAAACTGGACATCACCTCCCACAACGAAGACTACAC
CATCGTTGAACAGTACGAACGTGCTGAAGGTCGTCACTCCACCGGTGCTGCTGCAAACGACGAAAACTAC
GCAGCAGCAGTTTAATAATACTAGAGCCAGGCATCAAATAAAACGAAAGGCTCAGTCGAAAGACTGGGCC
TTTCGTTTTATCTGTTGTTTGTCGGTGAACGCTCTCTACTAGAGTCACACTGGCTCACCTTCGGGTGGGC
CTTTCTGCGTTTATATACTAGAGACCTGTAGGATCGTACAGGGTTACGCAAGAAAATGGTTTGTTATAGT
CGAATAAATACTAGAGAAAGAGGAGAAATACTAGATGGCTGAAGCGCAAAATGATCCCCTGCTGCCGGGA
TACTCGTTTAACGCCCATCTGGTGGCGGGTTTAACGCCGATTGAGGCCAATGGTTATCTCGATTTTTTTA
TCGACCGACCGCTGGGAATGAAAGGTTATATTCTCAATCTCACCATTCGCGGTCAGGGGGTGGTGAAAAA
TCAGGGACGAGAATTTGTCTGCCGACCGGGTGATATTTTGCTGTTCCCGCCAGGAGAGATTCATCACTAC
GGTCGTCATCCGGAGGCTCGCGAATGGTATCACCAGTGGGTTTACTTTCGTCCGCGCGCCTACTGGCATG
AATGGCTTAACTGGCCGTCAATATTTGCCAATACGGGTTTCTTTCGCCCGGATGAAGCGCACCAGCCGCA
TTTCAGCGACCTGTTTGGGCAAATCATTAACGCCGGGCAAGGGGAAGGGCGCTATTCGGAGCTGCTGGCG
ATAAATCTGCTTGAGCAATTGTTACTGCGGCGCATGGAAGCGATTAACGAGTCGCTCCATCCACCGATGG
ATAATCGGGTACGCGAGGCTTGTCAGTACATCAGCGATCACCTGGCAGACAGCAATTTTGATATCGCCAG
CGTCGCACAGCATGTTTGCCTGTCGCCGTCGCGTCTGTCACATCTTTTCCGCCAGCAGTTAGGGATTAGC
GTCTTAAGCTGGCGCGAGGACCAACGCATCAGCCAGGCGAAGCTGCTTTTGAGCACTACCCGGATGCCTA
TCGCCACCGTCGGTCGCAATGTTGGTTTTGACGATCAACTCTATTTCTCGCGAGTATTTAAAAAATGCAC
CGGGGCCAGCCCGAGCGAGTTCCGTGCCGGTTGTGAAGAAAAAGTGAATGATGTAGCCGTCAAGTTGTCA
TAATAAACTACTAGAGCCAGGCATCAAATAAAACGAAAGGCTCAGTCGAAAGACTGGGCCTTTCGTTTTA
TCTGTTGTTTGTCGGTGAACGCTCTCTACTAGAGTCACACTGGCTCACCTTCGGGTGGGCCTTTCTGCGT
TTATATACTAGTAGCGGCCGCTGCAGGCTTCCTCGCTCACTGACTCGCTGCGCTCGGTCGTTCGGCTGCG
GCGAGCGGTATCAGCTCACTCAAAGGCGGTAATCTCGAGTCCCGTCAAGTCAGCGTAATGCTCTGCCAGT
GTTACAACCAATTAACCAATTCTGATTAGAAAAACTCATCGAGCATCAAATGAAACTGCAATTTATTCAT
ATCAGGATTATCGATACCATATTTTTGAAAAAGCCGTTTCTGTAATGAAGGAGAAAACTCACCGAGGCAG
TTCCATAGGATGGCAAGATCCTGGTATCGGTCTGCGATTCCGACTCGTCCAACATCAATACAACCTATTA
ATTTCCCCTCGTCAAAAATAAGGTTATCAAGTGAGAAATCACCATGAGTGACGACTGAATCCGGTGAGAA
TGGCAAAAGCTTATGCATTTCTTTCCAGACTTGTTCAACAGGCCAGCCATTACGCTCGTCATCAAAATCA
CTCGCATCAACCAAACCGTTATTCATTCGTGATTGCGCCTGAGCGAGACGAAATACGCGATCGCTGTTAA
AAGGACAATTACAAACAGGAATCGAATGCAACCGGCGCAGGAACACTGCCAGCGCATCAACAATATTTTC
ACCTGAATCAGGATATTCTTCTAATACCTGGAATGCTGTTTTCCCGGGGATCGCAGTGGTGAGTAACCAT
GCATCATCAGGAGTACGGATAAAATGCTTGATGGTCGGAAGAGGCATAAATTCCGTCAGCCAGTTTAGTC
TGACCATCTCATCTGTAACATCATTGGCAACGCTACCTTTGCCATGTTTCAGAAACAACTCTGGCGCATC
GGGCTTCCCATACAATCGATAGATTGTCGCACCTGATTGCCCGACATTATCGCGAGCCCATTTATACCCA
TATAAATCAGCATCCATGTTGGAATTTAATCGCGGCCTGGAGCAAGACGTTTCCCGTTGAATATGGCTCA
TAACACCCCTTGTATTACTGTTTATGTAAGCAGACAGTTTTATTGTTCATGATGATATATTTTTATCTTG
TGCAATGTAACATCAGAGATTTTGAGACACAACGTGGCTTTGTTGAATAAATCGAACTTTTGCTGAGTTG
AAGGATCAGATCACGCATCTTCCCGACAACGCAGACCGTTCCGTGGCAAAGCAAAAGTTCAAAATCACCA
ACTGGTCCACCTACAACAAAGCTCTCATCAACCGTGGCTCCCTCACTTTCTGGCTGGATGATGGGGCGAT
TCAGGCCTGGTATGAGTCAGCAACACCTTCTTCACGAGGCAGACCTCAGCGCTAGCGGAGTGTATACTGG
CTTACTATGTTGGCACTGATGAGGGTGTCAGTGAAGTGCTTCATGTGGCAGGAGAAAAAAGGCTGCACCG
GTGCGTCAGCAGAATATGTGATACAGGATATATTCCGCTTCCTCGCTCACTGACTCGCTACGCTCGGTCG
TTCGACTGCGGCGAGCGGAAATGGCTTACGAACGGGGCGGAGATTTCCTGGAAGATGCCAGGAAGATACT
TAACAGGGAAGTGAGAGGGCCGCGGCAAAGCCGTTTTTCCATAGGCTCCGCCCCCTGACAAGCATCACGA
AATCTGACGCTCAAATCAGTGGTGGCGAAACCCGACAGGACTATAAAGATACCAGGCGTTTCCCCCTGGC
GGCTCCCTCGTGCGCTCTCCTGTTCCTGCCTTTCGGTTTACCGGTGTCATTCCGCTGTTATGGCCGCGTT
TGTCTCATTCCACGCCTGACACTCAGTTCCGGGTAGGCAGTTCGCTCCAAGCTGGACTGTATGCACGAAC
CCCCCGTTCAGTCCGACCGCTGCGCCTTATCCGGTAACTATCGTCTTGAGTCCAACCCGGAAAGACATGC
AAAAGCACCACTGGCAGCAGCCACTGGTAATTGATTTAGAGGAGTTAGTCTTGAAGTCATGCGCCGGTTA
AGGCTAAACTGAAAGGACAAGTTTTGGTGACTGCGCTCCTCCAAGCCAGTTACCTCGGTTCAAAGAGTTG
GTAGCTCAGAGAACCTTCAAAAAACCGCCCTGCAAGGCGGTTTTTTCGTTTTCAGAGCAAGAGATTACGC
GCAGACCAAAACGATCTCAAGAAGATCATCTTATTAAGGGGTCTGACGCTCAGTGGAACGAAAACTCACG
TTAAGGGATTTTGGTCATGAGATTATCAAAAAGGATCTTCACCTAGATCCTTTTAAATTAAAAATGAAGT
TTTAAATCAATCTAAAGTATATATGAGTAAACTTGGTCTGACAGTTACCAATGCTTAATCAGTGAGGCAC
CTATCTCAGCGATCTGTCTATTTCGTTCATCCATAGTTGCCTGACTCCCCGTCGTGTAGATAACTACGAT
ACGGGAGGGCTTACCATCTGGCCCCAGTGCTGCAATGATACCGCGAGACCCACGCTCACCGGCTCCAGAT
TTATCAGCAATAAACCAGCCAGCCGGAAGGGCCGAGCGCAGAAGTGGTCCTGCAACTTTATCCGCCTCCA
TCCAGTCTATTCCATGGTGCCACCTGACGTCTAAGAAACCATTATTATCATGACATTAACCTATAAAAAT
AGGCGTATCACGAGGCAGAATTTCAGATAAAAAAAATCCTTAGCTTTCGCTAAGGATGATTTCTG
Features (pLannotate 1.2.2; 33 found; start..end, strand, type, name):
      1..22      +  misc_feature   BioBrick prefix: BioBrick prefix for parts that do not start with "ATG"
     23..133     +  promoter       araBAD promoter (fragment): araBAD; promoter of the L-arabinose operon of E. coli; the araC regulatory gene is transcribed in the opposite direction (Guzman et al., 1995)
    134..150     +  promoter       PLtetO-1 promoter (fragment): modified phage lambda PL promoter with tet operator sites (Lutz and Bujard, 1997)
    177..755     +  CDS            luxI: LUXI_ALIFS - Protein inferred from homology: Swiss-Prot protein existence level 3. Required for the synthesis of OHHL (N-(3-oxohexanoyl)-L- homoserine lactone) also known as VAI or N-(beta-ketocaproyl)homoserine lactone or 3-oxo-N-(tetrahydro-2-oxo-3-furanyl)-hexanamide, an autoinducer molecule which binds to LuxR and thus acts in bioluminescence regulation. From Aliivibrio fischeri (Vibrio fischeri).
    756..788     +  CDS            ssrA tag (LVA): C-terminal peptide that mediates degradation in bacteria through the ClpXP and ClpAP proteases (McGinness et al., 2006) mutant LVA variant that confers accelerated degradation under some conditions (Andersen et al., 1998)
    836..907     +  terminator     rrnB T1 terminator: transcription terminator T1 from the E. coli rrnB gene
    923..950     +  terminator     T7Te terminator: phage T7 early transcription terminator
    965..1075    +  promoter       araBAD promoter (fragment): araBAD; promoter of the L-arabinose operon of E. coli; the araC regulatory gene is transcribed in the opposite direction (Guzman et al., 1995)
   1121..1834    +  CDS            hfriFP: hfriFP is a fluorescent protein published in 2013, derived from Herbaspirillum frisingense.
   1841..1873    +  CDS            ssrA tag (LVA): C-terminal peptide that mediates degradation in bacteria through the ClpXP and ClpAP proteases (McGinness et al., 2006) mutant LVA variant that confers accelerated degradation under some conditions (Andersen et al., 1998)
   1896..1967    +  terminator     rrnB T1 terminator: transcription terminator T1 from the E. coli rrnB gene
   1983..2010    +  terminator     T7Te terminator: phage T7 early transcription terminator
   2025..2135    +  promoter       araBAD promoter (fragment): araBAD; promoter of the L-arabinose operon of E. coli; the araC regulatory gene is transcribed in the opposite direction (Guzman et al., 1995)
   2181..3056    +  CDS            araC: ARAC_ECOLI - Experimental evidence at protein level: Swiss-Prot protein existence level 1. Transcription factor that regulates the expression of several genes involved in the transport and metabolism of L-arabinose (PubMed:4362626, PubMed:328165, PubMed:6251457, PubMed:2962192, PubMed:6319708, PubMed:2231717, PubMed:1447222). Functions both as a positive and a negative regulator (PubMed:328165, PubMed:6251457). In the presence of arabinose, activates the expression of the araBAD, araE, araFGH and araJ promoters (PubMed:4362626, PubMed:328165, PubMed:6251457, PubMed:2962192, PubMed:6319708, Pub
   3081..3152    +  terminator     rrnB T1 terminator: transcription terminator T1 from the E. coli rrnB gene
   3168..3195    +  terminator     T7Te terminator: phage T7 early transcription terminator
   3291..4040    +  CDS            luxR: LUXR_ALIFS - Experimental evidence at protein level: Swiss-Prot protein existence level 1. Transcriptional activator of the bioluminescence operon. Binds to the OHHL autoinducer. From Aliivibrio fischeri (Vibrio fischeri).
   4065..4136    +  terminator     rrnB T1 terminator: transcription terminator T1 from the E. coli rrnB gene
   4152..4179    +  terminator     T7Te terminator: phage T7 early transcription terminator
   4275..4949    +  CDS            mRFP1: mRFP1 is a basic (constitutively fluorescent) red fluorescent protein published in 2002, derived from Discosoma sp.. It is reported to be a somewhat slowly-maturing monomer with low acid sensitivity.
   4950..4972    +  CDS            ssrA tag (LVA) (fragment): C-terminal peptide that mediates degradation in bacteria through the ClpXP and ClpAP proteases (McGinness et al., 2006) mutant LVA variant that confers accelerated degradation under some conditions (Andersen et al., 1998)
   5005..5076    +  terminator     rrnB T1 terminator: transcription terminator T1 from the E. coli rrnB gene
   5092..5119    +  terminator     T7Te terminator: phage T7 early transcription terminator
   5215..6090    +  CDS            araC: ARAC_ECOLI - Experimental evidence at protein level: Swiss-Prot protein existence level 1. Transcription factor that regulates the expression of several genes involved in the transport and metabolism of L-arabinose (PubMed:4362626, PubMed:328165, PubMed:6251457, PubMed:2962192, PubMed:6319708, PubMed:2231717, PubMed:1447222). Functions both as a positive and a negative regulator (PubMed:328165, PubMed:6251457). In the presence of arabinose, activates the expression of the araBAD, araE, araFGH and araJ promoters (PubMed:4362626, PubMed:328165, PubMed:6251457, PubMed:2962192, PubMed:6319708, Pub
   6115..6186    +  terminator     rrnB T1 terminator: transcription terminator T1 from the E. coli rrnB gene
   6202..6229    +  terminator     T7Te terminator: phage T7 early transcription terminator
   6236..6256    +  misc_feature   BioBrick suffix: universal suffix for all parts
   6396..7211    -  CDS            KanR: aminoglycoside phosphotransferase; aph(3')-Ia; confers resistance to kanamycin in bacteria or G418 (Geneticin®) in eukaryotes
   7538..7564    +  misc_feature   bom (fragment): basis of mobility region from pBR322
   7663..7718    -  rep_origin     RSF ori (fragment): Plasmids containing the RSF 1030 origin of replication can be propagated in E. coli cells that contain additional plasmids with compatible origins.
   7806..8350    -  rep_origin     p15A ori: Plasmids containing the medium-copy-number p15A origin of replication can be propagated in E. coli cells that contain a second plasmid with the ColE1 origin.
   8516..8761    -  CDS            bla(M) (fragment): β-lactamase lacking the signal sequence; bla(M); allows cytosolic expression of β-lactamase
   8840..8883    -  terminator     bacterial terminator: putative bacterial transcription terminator
