[The description below was written by a language model from this plasmid's Addgene catalogue record and pLannotate feature annotations shown in this document.]
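Description:
pSB3K3-IC25 is a bacterial expression plasmid carrying a synthetic gene circuit, IC25, in the BioBrick backbone pSB3K3. It replicates from the p15A origin, which is compatible with ColE1-type plasmids, and is selected with kanamycin through an aph(3')-Ia KanR gene. The purpose line calls the backbone medium copy, while the catalogue copy-number field says low copy. The roughly 6.2 kb circuit sits between the BioBrick prefix and suffix, cloned EcoRI to PstI with both sites retained. The catalogue lists a total size of 8,986 bp, whereas the annotated sequencing record is 8,885 nt. Small bla, bom and RSF ori fragments in the backbone appear to be remnants or partial matches rather than functional parts.

The insert consists of six tandem, same-strand transcription units, each closed by an rrnB T1 plus T7Te double terminator. The first three begin with araBAD promoter fragments (the first also containing a short PLtetO-1-like match). They drive LuxI with an LVA ssrA degradation tag, an LVA-tagged fluorescent protein, and AraC. The feature table labels that fluorescent protein hfriFP, but the depositor comments indicate it is GFP. Placing AraC under its own target promoter suggests an arabinose-responsive positive-feedback module. The last three units encode LuxR, mRFP1 with a partial LVA tag, and a second AraC copy. No promoters are annotated upstream of these, so the record does not state what drives them. LuxI synthesises the acyl-homoserine lactone that activates LuxR, which would link the first group of units to the second, with green and red reporters reading out each.

The depositor notes that the GFP and LuxR sequence variants do not affect function. The associated publication concerns resource competition in cascading cell fate transitions.
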