Addgene plasmid #165409: pSB3K3-IC25
Purpose: Bacteria gene circuit on medium copy backbone.
Depositing lab: Xiaojun Tian. Depositing organization: Arizona State University. Publication: Winner-takes-all resource competition redirects cascading cell fate transitions. Zhang R, Goetz H, Melendez-Alvarez J, Li J, Ding T, Wang X, Tian XJ. Nat Commun. 2021 Feb 8;12(1):853. doi: 10.1038/s41467-021-21125-3. PubMed 33558556.
Backbone
  Vector backbone: pSB3K3
  Backbone size w/o insert (bp): 2750
  Total vector size (bp): 8986
  Vector type: Bacterial Expression
Growth in bacteria
  Bacterial resistance: Kanamycin, 50 μg/mL
  Growth temperature: 37°C
  Growth strain: DH5alpha
  Copy number: Low Copy
Gene/Insert
  Gene/Insert name: IC25 gene circuit
  Species: Synthetic; E. coli
  Insert size (bp): 6236
  Cloning method: Restriction Enzyme; 5′ cloning site EcoRI (not destroyed); 3′ cloning site PstI (not destroyed)
  Sequencing primers: 5′ tgccacctgacgtctaagaa; 3′ attaccgcctttgagtgagc
Terms and licenses: Academic/Nonprofit Terms; Industry Terms: Not Available to Industry
Depositor comments: Please note that the GFP (D117G) and LuxR (S116A, V135I, M174I) sequence variants do not affect plasmid function.
How to cite: pSB3K3-IC25 was a gift from Xiaojun Tian (Addgene plasmid # 165409 ; http://n2t.net/addgene:165409 ; RRID:Addgene_165409)
